Addgene plasmid #107974: pcDNA3-MKK1K97A
Purpose: expression of a dominant negative MAP Kinase Kinase
Depositing lab: Edwin Krebs. Depositing organization: University of Washington. Publication: Overexpression of mitogen-activated protein kinase kinase (MAPKK) and its mutants in NIH 3T3 cells. Evidence that MAPKK involvement in cellular proliferation is regulated by phosphorylation of serine residues in its kinase subdomains VII and VIII. Seger R, Seger D, Reszka AA, Munar ES, Eldar-Finkelman H, Dobrowolska G, Jensen AM, Campbell JS, Fischer EH, Krebs EG. J Biol Chem. 1994 Oct 14;269(41):25699-709. PubMed 7929275.
Backbone
  Vector backbone: pcDNA3
  Vector type: Mammalian Expression
Growth in bacteria
  Bacterial resistance: Ampicillin, 100 μg/mL
  Growth temperature: 37°C
  Growth strain: DH5alpha
  Copy number: High Copy
Gene/Insert
  Gene/Insert name: MKK1 K97A
  Species: H. sapiens (human)
  Mutation: dominant negative; see Depositor Comments below
  Entrez Gene: MAP2K1 (a.k.a. CFC3, MAPKK1, MEK1, MEL, MKK1, PRKMK1)
  Promoter: CMV
  Cloning method: Restriction Enzyme; 5′ cloning site Unknown (unknown if destroyed); 3′ cloning site Unknown (unknown if destroyed)
Terms and licenses: Academic/Nonprofit Terms; Industry Terms: Not Available to Industry
Depositor comments: Addgene NGS results found an added alanine residue at position 2 in the protein sequence compared to the NCBI reference. This difference does not affect plasmid function.
How to cite: pcDNA3-MKK1K97A was a gift from Edwin Krebs (Addgene plasmid # 107974 ; http://n2t.net/addgene:107974 ; RRID:Addgene_107974)
