[The description below was written by a language model from this plasmid's Addgene catalogue record and pLannotate feature annotations shown in this document.]
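Description:
pcDNA3-MKK1K97A is a mammalian expression plasmid built on the pcDNA3 backbone that carries human MAP kinase kinase 1 (MAP2K1, also known as MEK1 or MKK1) with a K97A substitution, described by the depositor as a dominant negative form. It is maintained in E. coli through a high-copy ColE1/pUC-type origin and selected with ampicillin via the β-lactamase gene and its native promoter. An f1 origin is also present, which allows single-stranded DNA production. For mammalian cells, an SV40 enhancer/early promoter drives a neomycin phosphotransferase cassette terminated by an SV40 polyadenylation signal, so stable transfectants can be selected with G418. Several small annotated fragments (bom, lac promoter/operator, lacI, ble and an HIV-1 LTR-like stretch) appear to be backbone remnants or short similarity matches rather than functional parts.

The MAP2K1 coding sequence sits downstream of the human cytomegalovirus immediate early enhancer and promoter and upstream of the bovine growth hormone polyadenylation signal, giving strong constitutive expression after transfection. T7 and SP6 phage promoters flank the insert in opposing orientations and can serve for in vitro transcription or as sequencing primer sites. No epitope tag or reporter is annotated. The cloning sites used to insert the gene are not recorded. Sequencing of the deposited plasmid found an extra alanine at position 2 of the protein relative to the reference, which the depositor states does not affect function. MEK1 normally acts downstream of RAF to phosphorylate and activate ERK. This mutant is therefore used to interfere with MAPK/ERK cascade signalling, and the associated study examined MAPKK and its mutants overexpressed in NIH 3T3 cells in relation to proliferation.
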