Features (pLannotate 1.2.2; 21 found; start..end, strand, type, name):
     28..80      -  misc_feature   bom (fragment): basis of mobility region from pBR322
    235..614     +  enhancer       CMV enhancer: human cytomegalovirus immediate early enhancer
    615..818     +  promoter       CMV promoter: human cytomegalovirus (CMV) immediate early promoter
    814..847     +  LTR            5' LTR (truncated) (fragment): truncated 5' long terminal repeat (LTR) from HIV-1
    863..881     +  promoter       T7 promoter: promoter for bacteriophage T7 RNA polymerase
    928..2103    +  CDS            MAP2K1: MP2K1_HUMAN - Also known as MEK1, PRKMK1. Experimental evidence at protein level: Swiss-Prot protein existence level 1. Dual specificity protein kinase which acts as an essential component of the MAP kinase signal transduction pathway. Binding of extracellular ligands such as growth factors, cytokines and hormones to their cell-surface receptors activates RAS and this initiates RAF1 activation. RAF1 then further activates the dual-specificity protein kinases MAP2K1/MEK1 and MAP2K2/MEK2. Both MAP2K1/MEK1 and MAP2K2/MEK2 function specifically in the MAPK/ERK cascade, and catalyze the concomitant
   2407..2425    -  promoter       SP6 promoter: promoter for bacteriophage SP6 RNA polymerase
   2451..2675    +  polyA_signal   bGH poly(A) signal: bovine growth hormone polyadenylation signal
   2679..2700    +  promoter       SV40 promoter (fragment): SV40 enhancer and early promoter
   2721..3149    +  rep_origin     f1 ori (sequence partly withheld): f1 bacteriophage origin of replication; arrow indicates direction of (+) strand synthesis
   3163..3492    +  promoter       SV40 promoter: SV40 enhancer and early promoter
   3559..4350    +  CDS            neo: KKA2_KLEPN - Also known as kan, nptII. Experimental evidence at protein level: Swiss-Prot protein existence level 1. Resistance to kanamycin, neomycin, paromomycin, ribostamycin, butirosin and gentamicin B. From Klebsiella pneumoniae.
   4374..4532    +  CDS            ble (fragment): BLE_KLEPN - Experimental evidence at protein level: Swiss-Prot protein existence level 1. Binding protein with a strong affinity to the bleomycin family of antibiotics. Binds to CL990; an antimitotic-antibiotic compound. From Klebsiella pneumoniae.
   4527..4648    +  polyA_signal   SV40 poly(A) signal: SV40 polyadenylation signal
   4721..4737    -  protein_bind   lac operator: The lac repressor binds to the lac operator to inhibit transcription in E. coli. This inhibition can be relieved by adding lactose or isopropyl-β-D-thiogalactopyranoside (IPTG). lac repressor encoded by lacI
   4745..4775    -  promoter       lac promoter: promoter for the E. coli lac operon
   4790..4811    -  protein_bind   CAP binding site: CAP binding activates transcription in the presence of cAMP. E. coli catabolite activator protein
   4824..4916    -  CDS            lacI (fragment): lac repressor; lacI; The lac repressor binds to the lac operator to inhibit transcription in E. coli. This inhibition can be relieved by adding lactose or isopropyl-β-D-thiogalactopyranoside (IPTG).
   5099..5687    -  rep_origin     ori: high-copy-number ColE1/pMB1/pBR322/pUC origin of replication
   5858..6718    -  CDS            AmpR: β-lactamase; bla; confers resistance to ampicillin, carbenicillin, and related antibiotics
   6719..6823    -  promoter       AmpR promoter: bla
>Addgene plasmid #107974 | pcDNA3-MKK1K97A | addgene full sequence | sequence record 213451 | Addgene NGS Result
GACGGATCGGGAGATCTCCCGATCCCCTATGGTGCACTCTCAGTACAATCTGCTCTGATGCCGCATAGTT
AAGCCAGTATCTGCTCCCTGCTTGTGTGTTGGAGGTCGCTGAGTAGTGCGCGAGCAAAATTTAAGCTACA
ACAAGGCAAGGCTTGACCGACAATTGCATGAAGAATCTGCTTAGGGTTAGGCGTTTTGCGCTGCTTCGCG
ATGTACGGGCCAGATATACGCGTTGACATTGATTATTGACTAGTTATTAATAGTAATCAATTACGGGGTC
ATTAGTTCATAGCCCATATATGGAGTTCCGCGTTACATAACTTACGGTAAATGGCCCGCCTGGCTGACCG
CCCAACGACCCCCGCCCATTGACGTCAATAATGACGTATGTTCCCATAGTAACGCCAATAGGGACTTTCC
ATTGACGTCAATGGGTGGAGTATTTACGGTAAACTGCCCACTTGGCAGTACATCAAGTGTATCATATGCC
AAGTACGCCCCCTATTGACGTCAATGACGGTAAATGGCCCGCCTGGCATTATGCCCAGTACATGACCTTA
TGGGACTTTCCTACTTGGCAGTACATCTACGTATTAGTCATCGCTATTACCATGGTGATGCGGTTTTGGC
AGTACATCAATGGGCGTGGATAGCGGTTTGACTCACGGGGATTTCCAAGTCTCCACCCCATTGACGTCAA
TGGGAGTTTGTTTTGGCACCAAAATCAACGGGACTTTCCAAAATGTCGTAACAACTCCGCCCCATTGACG
CAAATGGGCGGTAGGCGTGTACGGTGGGAGGTCTATATAAGCAGAGCTCTCTGGCTAACTAGAGAACCCA
CTGCTTACTGGCTTATCGAAATTAATACGACTCACTATAGGGAGACCCAAGCTTGGTACCGAGCTCGGAT
CCGCCGCCACCATGGCACCCAAGAAGAAGCCGACGCCCATCCAGCTGAACCCGGCCCCCGACGGCTCTGC
AGTTAACGGGACCAGCTCTGCGGAGACCAACTTGGAGGCCTTGCAGAAGAAGCTGGAGGAGCTAGAGCTT
GATGAGCAGCAGCGAAAGCGCCTTGAGGCCTTTCTTACCCAGAAGCAGAAGGTGGGAGAACTGAAGGATG
ACGACTTTGAGAAGATCAGTGAGCTGGGGGCTGGCAATGGCGGTGTGGTGTTCAAGGTCTCCCACAAGCC
TTCTGGCCTGGTCATGGCCAGAGCGCTAATTCATCTGGAGATCAAACCCGCAATCCGGAACCAGATCATA
AGGGAGCTGCAGGTTCTGCATGAGTGCAACTCTCCGTACATCGTGGGCTTCTATGGTGCGTTCTACAGCG
ATGGCGAGATCAGTATCTGCATGGAGCACATGGATGGAGGTTCTCTGGATCAAGTCCTGAAGAAAGCTGG
AAGAATTCCTGAACAAATTTTAGGAAAAGTTAGCATTGCTGTAATAAAAGGCCTGACATATCTGAGGGAG
AAGCACAAGATCATGCACAGAGATGTCAAGCCCTCCAACATCCTAGTCAACTCCCGTGGGGAGATCAAGC
TCTGTGACTTTGGGGTCAGCGGGCAGCTCATCGACTCCATGGCCAACTCCTTCGTGGGCACAAGGTCCTA
CATGTCGCCAGAAAGACTCCAGGGGACTCATTACTCTGTGCAGTCAGACATCTGGAGCATGGGACTGTCT
CTGGTAGAGATGGCGGTTGGGAGGTATCCCATCCCTCCTCCAGATGCCAAGGAGCTGGAGCTGATGTTTG
GGTGCCAGGTGGAAGGAGATGCGGCTGAGACCCCACCCAGGCCAAGGACCCCCGGGAGGCCCCTTAGCTC
ATACGGAATGGACAGCCGACCTCCCATGGCAATTTTTGAGTTGTTGGATTACATAGTCAACGAGCCTCCT
CCAAAACTGCCCAGTGGAGTGTTCAGTCTGGAATTTCAAGATTTTGTGAATAAATGCTTAATAAAAAACC
CCGCAGAGAGAGCAGATTTGAAGCAACTCATGGTTCATGCTTTTATCAAGAGATCTGATGCTGAGGAAGT
GGATTTTGCAGGTTGGCTCTGCTCCACCATCGGCCTTAACCAGCCCAGCACACCAACCCATGCTGCTGGC
GTCTAAGTGTTTGGGAAGCAACAAAGAGCGAGTCCCCTGCCCGGTGGTTTGCCATGTCGCTTTTGGGCCT
CCTTCCCATGCCTGTCTCTGTTCAGATGTGCATTTCACCTGTGACAAAGGATGAAGAACACAGCATGTGC
CAAGATTCTACTCTTGTCATTTTTAATATTACTGTCTTTATTCTTATTACTATTATTGTTCCCCTAAGTG
GATTGGCTTTGTGCTTGGGGCTATTTGTGTGTATCCGAATTCTGCAGATATCCATCACACTGGCGGCCGC
TCGAGCATGCATCTAGAGGGCCCTATTCTATAGTGTCACCTAAATGCTAGAGCTCGCTGATCAGCCTCGA
CTGTGCCTTCTAGTTGCCAGCCATCTGTTGTTTGCCCCTCCCCCGTGCCTTCCTTGACCCTGGAAGGTGC
CACTCCCACTGTCCTTTCCTAATAAAATGAGGAAATTGCATCGCATTGTCTGAGTAGGTGTCATTCTATT
CTGGGGGGTGGGGTGGGGCAGGACAGCAAGGGGGAGGATTGGGAAGACAATAGCAGGCATGCTGGGGATG
CGGTGGGCTCTATGGCTTCTGAGGCGGAAAGAACCAGCTGGGGCTCTAGGGGGTATCCCC
[124 nt withheld, positions 2721-2844]
C
[91 nt withheld, positions 2846-2936]
A
[49 nt withheld, positions 2938-2986]
CCTTTGACGTTGGAGTCCACGTTCTTT
[37 nt withheld, positions 3014-3050]
ACCCTATCTCGGTCTATTCTTTTGATTTATAAGGGATTTTGCCGATTTCGGCCTATTGGTTAAAAAATGA
GCTGATTTAACAAAAATTTAACGCGAATTAATTCTGTGGAATGTGTGTCAGTTAGGGTGTGGAAAGTCCC
CAGGCTCCCCAGCAGGCAGAAGTATGCAAAGCATGCATCTCAATTAGTCAGCAACCAGGTGTGGAAAGTC
CCCAGGCTCCCCAGCAGGCAGAAGTATGCAAAGCATGCATCTCAATTAGTCAGCAACCATAGTCCCGCCC
CTAACTCCGCCCATCCCGCCCCTAACTCCGCCCAGTTCCGCCCATTCTCCGCCCCATGGCTGACTAATTT
TTTTTATTTATGCAGAGGCCGAGGCCGCCTCTGCCTCTGAGCTATTCCAGAAGTAGTGAGGAGGCTTTTT
TGGAGGCCTAGGCTTTTGCAAAAAGCTCCCGGGAGCTTGTATATCCATTTTCGGATCTGATCAAGAGACA
GGATGAGGATCGTTTCGCATGATTGAACAAGATGGATTGCACGCAGGTTCTCCGGCCGCTTGGGTGGAGA
GGCTATTCGGCTATGACTGGGCACAACAGACAATCGGCTGCTCTGATGCCGCCGTGTTCCGGCTGTCAGC
GCAGGGGCGCCCGGTTCTTTTTGTCAAGACCGACCTGTCCGGTGCCCTGAATGAACTGCAGGACGAGGCA
GCGCGGCTATCGTGGCTGGCCACGACGGGCGTTCCTTGCGCAGCTGTGCTCGACGTTGTCACTGAAGCGG
GAAGGGACTGGCTGCTATTGGGCGAAGTGCCGGGGCAGGATCTCCTGTCATCTCACCTTGCTCCTGCCGA
GAAAGTATCCATCATGGCTGATGCAATGCGGCGGCTGCATACGCTTGATCCGGCTACCTGCCCATTCGAC
CACCAAGCGAAACATCGCATCGAGCGAGCACGTACTCGGATGGAAGCCGGTCTTGTCGATCAGGATGATC
TGGACGAAGAGCATCAGGGGCTCGCGCCAGCCGAACTGTTCGCCAGGCTCAAGGCGCGCATGCCCGACGG
CGAGGATCTCGTCGTGACCCATGGCGATGCCTGCTTGCCGAATATCATGGTGGAAAATGGCCGCTTTTCT
GGATTCATCGACTGTGGCCGGCTGGGTGTGGCGGACCGCTATCAGGACATAGCGTTGGCTACCCGTGATA
TTGCTGAAGAGCTTGGCGGCGAATGGGCTGACCGCTTCCTCGTGCTTTACGGTATCGCCGCTCCCGATTC
GCAGCGCATCGCCTTCTATCGCCTTCTTGACGAGTTCTTCTGAGCGGGACTCTGGGGTTCGAAATGACCG
ACCAAGCGACGCCCAACCTGCCATCACGAGATTTCGATTCCACCGCCGCCTTCTATGAAAGGTTGGGCTT
CGGAATCGTTTTCCGGGACGCCGGCTGGATGATCCTCCAGCGCGGGGATCTCATGCTGGAGTTCTTCGCC
CACCCCAACTTGTTTATTGCAGCTTATAATGGTTACAAATAAAGCAATAGCATCACAAATTTCACAAATA
AAGCATTTTTTTCACTGCATTCTAGTTGTGGTTTGTCCAAACTCATCAATGTATCTTATCATGTCTGTAT
ACCGTCGACCTCTAGCTAGAGCTTGGCGTAATCATGGTCATAGCTGTTTCCTGTGTGAAATTGTTATCCG
CTCACAATTCCACACAACATACGAGCCGGAAGCATAAAGTGTAAAGCCTGGGGTGCCTAATGAGTGAGCT
AACTCACATTAATTGCGTTGCGCTCACTGCCCGCTTTCCAGTCGGGAAACCTGTCGTGCCAGCTGCATTA
ATGAATCGGCCAACGCGCGGGGAGAGGCGGTTTGCGTATTGGGCGCTCTTCCGCTTCCTCGCTCACTGAC
TCGCTGCGCTCGGTCGTTCGGCTGCGGCGAGCGGTATCAGCTCACTCAAAGGCGGTAATACGGTTATCCA
CAGAATCAGGGGATAACGCAGGAAAGAACATGTGAGCAAAAGGCCAGCAAAAGGCCAGGAACCGTAAAAA
GGCCGCGTTGCTGGCGTTTTTCCATAGGCTCCGCCCCCCTGACGAGCATCACAAAAATCGACGCTCAAGT
CAGAGGTGGCGAAACCCGACAGGACTATAAAGATACCAGGCGTTTCCCCCTGGAAGCTCCCTCGTGCGCT
CTCCTGTTCCGACCCTGCCGCTTACCGGATACCTGTCCGCCTTTCTCCCTTCGGGAAGCGTGGCGCTTTC
TCATAGCTCACGCTGTAGGTATCTCAGTTCGGTGTAGGTCGTTCGCTCCAAGCTGGGCTGTGTGCACGAA
CCCCCCGTTCAGCCCGACCGCTGCGCCTTATCCGGTAACTATCGTCTTGAGTCCAACCCGGTAAGACACG
ACTTATCGCCACTGGCAGCAGCCACTGGTAACAGGATTAGCAGAGCGAGGTATGTAGGCGGTGCTACAGA
GTTCTTGAAGTGGTGGCCTAACTACGGCTACACTAGAAGAACAGTATTTGGTATCTGCGCTCTGCTGAAG
CCAGTTACCTTCGGAAAAAGAGTTGGTAGCTCTTGATCCGGCAAACAAACCACCGCTGGTAGCGGTGGTT
TTTTTGTTTGCAAGCAGCAGATTACGCGCAGAAAAAAAGGATCTCAAGAAGATCCTTTGATCTTTTCTAC
GGGGTCTGACGCTCAGTGGAACGAAAACTCACGTTAAGGGATTTTGGTCATGAGATTATCAAAAAGGATC
TTCACCTAGATCCTTTTAAATTAAAAATGAAGTTTTAAATCAATCTAAAGTATATATGAGTAAACTTGGT
CTGACAGTTACCAATGCTTAATCAGTGAGGCACCTATCTCAGCGATCTGTCTATTTCGTTCATCCATAGT
TGCCTGACTCCCCGTCGTGTAGATAACTACGATACGGGAGGGCTTACCATCTGGCCCCAGTGCTGCAATG
ATACCGCGAGACCCACGCTCACCGGCTCCAGATTTATCAGCAATAAACCAGCCAGCCGGAAGGGCCGAGC
GCAGAAGTGGTCCTGCAACTTTATCCGCCTCCATCCAGTCTATTAATTGTTGCCGGGAAGCTAGAGTAAG
TAGTTCGCCAGTTAATAGTTTGCGCAACGTTGTTGCCATTGCTACAGGCATCGTGGTGTCACGCTCGTCG
TTTGGTATGGCTTCATTCAGCTCCGGTTCCCAACGATCAAGGCGAGTTACATGATCCCCCATGTTGTGCA
AAAAAGCGGTTAGCTCCTTCGGTCCTCCGATCGTTGTCAGAAGTAAGTTGGCCGCAGTGTTATCACTCAT
GGTTATGGCAGCACTGCATAATTCTCTTACTGTCATGCCATCCGTAAGATGCTTTTCTGTGACTGGTGAG
TACTCAACCAAGTCATTCTGAGAATAGTGTATGCGGCGACCGAGTTGCTCTTGCCCGGCGTCAATACGGG
ATAATACCGCGCCACATAGCAGAACTTTAAAAGTGCTCATCATTGGAAAACGTTCTTCGGGGCGAAAACT
CTCAAGGATCTTACCGCTGTTGAGATCCAGTTCGATGTAACCCACTCGTGCACCCAACTGATCTTCAGCA
TCTTTTACTTTCACCAGCGTTTCTGGGTGAGCAAAAACAGGAAGGCAAAATGCCGCAAAAAAGGGAATAA
GGGCGACACGGAAATGTTGAATACTCATACTCTTCCTTTTTCAATATTATTGAAGCATTTATCAGGGTTA
TTGTCTCATGAGCGGATACATATTTGAATGTATTTAGAAAAATAAACAAATAGGGGTTCCGCGCACATTT
CCCCGAAAAGTGCCACCTGACGTC
